Addgene plasmid #152848: pGBW-m4133571
Purpose: Mammalian expression plasmid for SARS-CoV-2 ORF8 protein
Depositing lab: Ginkgo Bioworks & Benjie Chen. Depositing organization: Ginkgo Bioworks.
Backbone
  Vector backbone: pTwist_CMV_Hygro_6
  Backbone size w/o insert (bp): 6525
  Vector type: Mammalian Expression
  Selectable markers: Hygromycin
Growth in bacteria
  Bacterial resistance: Ampicillin, 100 μg/mL
  Growth temperature: 37°C
  Growth strain: DH5alpha
  Copy number: High Copy
Gene/Insert
  Gene/Insert name: SARS-CoV-2 ORF8 protein
  Species: Severe acute respiratory syndrome coronavirus 2
  Insert size (bp): 359
  Mutation: wt
  Entrez Gene: ORF8 (a.k.a. GU280_gp09)
  Promoter: CMV
  Tag / fusion protein: Cleavable TEV;6xHis-003 (C terminal on backbone)
  Cloning method: Unknown
Resource information
  A portion of this plasmid was derived from a plasmid made by: GinkgoBioworks
Depositor comments: NCBI reference sequence: YP_009724396.1
How to cite: pGBW-m4133571 was a gift from Ginkgo Bioworks & Benjie Chen (Addgene plasmid # 152848 ; http://n2t.net/addgene:152848 ; RRID:Addgene_152848)
