[The description below was written by a language model from this plasmid's Addgene catalogue record and pLannotate feature annotations shown in this document.]
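Description:
pGBW-m4133571 is a mammalian expression plasmid built on the pTwist_CMV_Hygro_6 backbone to produce the wild-type ORF8 accessory protein of SARS-CoV-2. In bacteria it is maintained as a high-copy plasmid through a ColE1/pUC-type origin and selected with ampicillin via a full-length β-lactamase gene. A short additional β-lactamase fragment is also annotated and appears to be a backbone remnant. For selection in mammalian cells, the vector carries a separate cassette in which the human ubiquitin C promoter drives hygromycin B phosphotransferase, followed by a synthetic polyadenylation signal.

The payload sits downstream of the human cytomegalovirus immediate-early enhancer and promoter. The ORF8 coding sequence is annotated as matching the Swiss-Prot NS8_SARS2 entry, a protein implicated in modulating host immune responses, including IL-17 receptor engagement and pro-inflammatory signalling. It is followed in frame by backbone-encoded C-terminal sequences. The catalogue describes these as a cleavable TEV protease site plus a 6xHis tag, but only the 6xHis element is picked up in the feature table; the short gap between the ORF8 sequence and the tag is where a TEV site would be expected. Transcripts are terminated by an SV40 polyadenylation signal. The expression unit is bracketed by T7 and rrnG transcription terminators, synthetic poly(A) signals and β-globin insulator elements, which generally help isolate a cassette from read-through and neighbouring regulatory influences.

The design supports transient or hygromycin-selected stable expression of ORF8 in mammalian cells. The His tag allows affinity purification or detection, and the protease site allows the tag to be removed afterwards. The cloning method is not recorded.
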