Features (pLannotate 1.2.2; 21 found; start..end, strand, type, name):
      1..304     +  enhancer       CMV enhancer: human cytomegalovirus immediate early enhancer
    377..394     -  promoter       CMV promoter (fragment): human cytomegalovirus (CMV) immediate early promoter
    457..508     +  promoter       CMVd2 promoter: truncated human cytomegalovirus (CMV) immediate early promoter that yields moderately reduced expression relative to the full-length promoter
    583..945     +  CDS            NS8_SARS2: Experimental evidence at protein level: Swiss-Prot protein existence level 1. Plays a role in modulating host immune response (PubMed:31986261). Binds to IL17RA receptor, leading to IL17 pathway activation and an increased secretion of pro-inflammatory factors. Contributes to cytokine storm during COVID-19 infection. From Severe acute respiratory syndrome coronavirus 2 (2019-nCoV) (SARS-CoV-2).
    967..984     +  CDS            6xHis: 6xHis affinity tag
   1053..1174    -  polyA_signal   SV40 poly(A) signal: SV40 polyadenylation signal
   1197..1266    -  CDS            large T antigen (fragment): large T antigen from SV40 (simian virus 40)
   1289..1335    +  terminator     T7 terminator: transcription terminator for bacteriophage T7 RNA polymerase
   1365..1501    +  terminator     rrnG terminator: transcription terminator from the E. coli ribosomal RNA rrnG operon (Albrechtsen et al., 1991)
   1546..1617    +  misc_feature   3' β-globin insulator: insulator downstream of the human β-globin locus (Farrell et al., 2002)
   1843..2431    -  rep_origin     ori: high-copy-number ColE1/pMB1/pBR322/pUC origin of replication
   2603..2667    -  CDS            bla(M) (fragment): β-lactamase lacking the signal sequence; bla(M); allows cytosolic expression of β-lactamase
   2931..4140    +  promoter       UbC promoter: human ubiquitin C promoter
   4150..5171    +  CDS            HygR (fragment): hygromycin B phosphotransferase confers resistance to hygromycin
   5199..5247    +  polyA_signal   poly(A) signal: synthetic polyadenylation signal
   5513..6373    +  CDS            AmpR: β-lactamase; bla; confers resistance to ampicillin, carbenicillin, and related antibiotics
   6386..6522    +  terminator     rrnG terminator: transcription terminator from the E. coli ribosomal RNA rrnG operon (Albrechtsen et al., 1991)
   6674..6745    +  misc_feature   5' β-globin insulator: insulator upstream of the human β-globin locus (Farrell et al., 2002)
   6750..6796    -  terminator     T7 terminator: transcription terminator for bacteriophage T7 RNA polymerase
   6814..6862    -  polyA_signal   poly(A) signal: synthetic polyadenylation signal
   6893..6942    +  enhancer       CMV enhancer (fragment): human cytomegalovirus immediate early enhancer
>Addgene plasmid #152848 | pGBW-m4133571 | addgene full sequence | sequence record 345632 | Addgene NGS Result
CGTTACATAACTTACGGTAAATGGCCCGCCTGGCTGACCGCCCAACGACCCCCGCCCATTGACGTCAATA
ATGACGTATGTTCCCATAGTAACGCCAATAGGGACTTTCCATTGACGTCAATGGGTGGAGTATTTACGGT
AAACTGCCCACTTGGCAGTACATCAAGTGTATCATATGCCAAGTACGCCCCCTATTGACGTCAATGACGG
TAAATGGCCCGCCTGGCATTATGCCCAGTACATGACCTTATGGGACTTTCCTACTTGGCAGTACATCTAC
GTATTAGTCATCGCTATTACCATGCTGATGCGGTTTTGGCAGTACATCAATGGGCGTGGATAGCGGTTTG
ACTCACGGGGATTTCCAAGTCTCCACCCCATTGACGTCAATGGGAGTTTGTTTTGGCACCAAAATCAACG
GGACTTTCCAAAATGTCGTAACAACTCCGCCCCATTGACGCAAATGGGCGGTAGGCGTGTACGGTGGGAG
GTCTATATAAGCAGAGCTGGTTTAGTGAACCGTCAGATCAGATCTTTGTCGATCCTACCATCCACTCGAC
ACACCCGCCAGCGGCCGCCACCATGAAATTTCTTGTTTTCTTAGGAATCATCACAACTGTAGCTGCATTT
CACCAAGAATGTAGTTTACAGTCATGTACTCAACATCAACCATATGTAGTTGATGACCCGTGTCCTATTC
ACTTCTATTCTAAATGGTATATTAGAGTAGGAGCTAGAAAATCAGCACCTTTAATTGAATTGTGCGTGGA
TGAGGCTGGTTCTAAATCACCCATTCAGTACATCGATATCGGTAATTATACAGTTTCCTGTTTACCTTTT
ACAATTAATTGCCAGGAACCTAAATTGGGTAGTCTTGTAGTGCGTTGTTCGTTCTATGAAGACTTTTTAG
AGTATCATGACGTTCGTGTTGTTTTAGATTTCATCGAAAACCTTTACTTTCAGTCGCACCATCACCATCA
CCATTAAGGATCCGCAGGCCTCTGCTAGCTTGACTGACTGAGATACAGCGTACCTTCAGCTCACAGACAT
GATAAGATACATTGATGAGTTTGGACAAACCACAACTAGAATGCAGTGAAAAAAATGCTTTATTTGTGAA
ATTTGTGATGCTATTGCTTTATTTGTAACCATTATAAGCTGCAATAAACAAGTTAACAACAACAATTGCA
TTCATTTTATGTTTCAGGTTCAGGGGGAGGTGTGGGAGGTTTTTTAAAGCAAGTAAAACCTCTACAAATG
TGGTATTGGCCCATCTCTATCGGTATCGTAGCATAACCCCTTGGGGCCTCTAAACGGGTCTTGAGGGGTT
TTTTGTGCCCCTCGGGCCGGATTGCTATCTACCGGCATTGGCGCAGAAAAAAATGCCTGATGCGACGCTG
CGCGTCTTATACTCCCACATATGCCAGATTCAGCAACGGATACGGCTTCCCCAACTTGCCCACTTCCATA
CGTGTCCTCCTTACCAGAAATTTATCCTTAAGGTCGTCAGCTATCCTGCAGGCGATCTCTCGATTTCGAT
CAAGACATTCCTTTAATGGTCTTTTCTGGACACCACTAGGGGTCAGAAGTAGTTCATCAAACTTTCTTCC
CTCCCTAATCTCATTGGTTACCTTGGGCTATCGAAACTTAATTAACCAGTCAAGTCAGCTACTTGGCGAG
ATCGACTTGTCTGGGTTTCGACTACGCTCAGAATTGCGTCAGTCAAGTTCGATCTGGTCCTTGCTATTGC
ACCCGTTCTCCGATTACGAGTTTCATTTAAATCATGTGAGCAAAAGGCCAGCAAAAGGCCAGGAACCGTA
AAAAGGCCGCGTTGCTGGCGTTTTTCCATAGGCTCCGCCCCCCTGACGAGCATCACAAAAATCGACGCTC
AAGTCAGAGGTGGCGAAACCCGACAGGACTATAAAGATACCAGGCGTTTCCCCCTGGAAGCTCCCTCGTG
CGCTCTCCTGTTCCGACCCTGCCGCTTACCGGATACCTGTCCGCCTTTCTCCCTTCGGGAAGCGTGGCGC
TTTCTCATAGCTCACGCTGTAGGTATCTCAGTTCGGTGTAGGTCGTTCGCTCCAAGCTGGGCTGTGTGCA
CGAACCCCCCGTTCAGCCCGACCGCTGCGCCTTATCCGGTAACTATCGTCTTGAGTCCAACCCGGTAAGA
CACGACTTATCGCCACTGGCAGCAGCCACTGGTAACAGGATTAGCAGAGCGAGGTATGTAGGCGGTGCTA
CAGAGTTCTTGAAGTGGTGGCCTAACTACGGCTACACTAGAAGAACAGTATTTGGTATCTGCGCTCTGCT
GAAGCCAGTTACCTTCGGAAAAAGAGTTGGTAGCTCTTGATCCGGCAAACAAACCACCGCTGGTAGCGGT
GGTTTTTTTGTTTGCAAGCAGCAGATTACGCGCAGAAAAAAAGGATCTCAAGAAGATCCTTTGATCTTTT
CTACGGGGTCTGACGCTCAGTGGAACGAAAACTCACGTTAAGGGATTTTGGTCATGAGATTATCAAAAAG
GATCTTCACCTAGATCCTTTTAAATTAAAAATGAAGTTTTAAATCAATCTAAAGTATATATGAGTAAACT
TGGTCTGACAGTTACCAATGCTTAATCAGTGAGGCACCTATCTCAGCGATCTGTCTATTTCGTTCATCCA
TAGTTGCATTTAAATTTCCGAACTCTCCAAGGCCCTCGTCGGAAAATCTTCAAACCTTTCGTCCGATCCA
TCTTGCAGGCTACCTCTCGAACGAACTATCGCAAGTCTCTTGGCCGGCCTTGCGCCTTGGCTATTGCTTG
GCAGCGCCTATCGCCAGGTATTACTCCAATCCCGAATATCCGAGATCGGGATCACCCGAGAGAAGTTCAA
CCTACATCCTCAATCCCGATCTATCCGAGATCCGAGGAATATCGAAATCGGGGCGCGCCTGGCCTCCGCG
CCGGGTTTTGGCGCCTCCCGCGGGCGCCCCCCTCGTCACGGCGAGCGCTGCCACGTCAGACGAAGGGCGC
AGGAGCGTCCTGATCCTTCCGCCCGGACGCTCAGGACAGCGGCCCGCTGCTCATAAGACTCGGCCTTAGA
ACCCCAGTATCAGCAGAAGGACATTTTAGGACGGGACTTGGGTGACTCTAGGGCACTGGTTTTCTTTCCA
GAGAGCGGAACAGGCGAGGAAAAGTAGTCCCTTCTCGGCGATTCTGCGGAGGGATCTCCGTGGGGCGGTG
AACGCCGATGATTATATAAGGACGCGCCGGGTGTGGCACAGCTAGTTCCGTCGCAGCCGGGATTTGGGTC
GCGGTTCTTGTTTGTGGATCGCTGTGATCGTCACTTGGTGAGTAGCGGGCTGCTGGGCTGGCCGGGGCTT
TCGTGGCCGCCGGGCCGCTCGGTGGGACGGAAGCGTGTGGAGAGACCGCCAAGGGCTGTAGTCTGGGTCC
GCGAGCAAGGTTGCCCTGAACTGGGGGTTGGGGGGAGCGCAGCAAAATGGCGGCTGTTCCCGAGTCTTGA
ATGGAAGACGCTTGTGAGGCGGGCTGTGAGGTCGTTGAAACAAGGTGGGGGGCATGGTGGGCGGCAAGAA
CCCAAGGTCTTGAGCCCTTCGCTAATGCGGGAAAGCTCTTATTCGGGTGAGATGGGCTGGGCACCATCTG
GGGACCCTGACGTGAAGTTTGTCACTGACTGGAGAACTCGGTTTGTCGTCTGTTGCGGGGGCGGCAGTTA
TGGCGGTGCCGTTGGGCAGTGCACCCGTACCTTTGGGAGCGCGCGCCCTCGTCGTGTCGTGACGTCACCC
GTTCTGTTGGCTTATAATGCAGGGTGGGGCCACCTGCCGGTAGGTGTGCGGTAGGCTTTTCTCCGTCGCA
GGACGCAGGGTTCGGGCCTAGGGTAGGCTCTCCTGAATCGACAGGCGCCGGACCTCTGGTGAGGGGAGGG
ATAAGTGAGGCGTCAGTTTCTTTGGTCGGTTTTATGTACCTATCTTCTTAAGTAGCTGAAGCTCCGGTTT
TGAACTATGCGCTCGGGGTTGGCGAGTGTGTTTTGTGAAGTTTTTTAGGCACCTTTTGAAATGTAATCAT
TTGGGTCAATATGTAATTTTCAGTGTTAGACTTGTAAATTGTCCGCTAAATTCTGGCCGTTTTTGGCTTT
TTTGTTAGACAACATGGGTAAAAAGCCTGAACTCACCGCGACGTCTGTCGAGAAGTTTCTGATCGAAAAG
TTCGACAGCGTCTCCGACCTGATGCAGCTCTCGGAGGGCGAAGAATCTCGTGCTTTCAGCTTCGATGTAG
GAGGGCGTGGATATGTCCTGCGGGTAAATAGCTGCGCCGATGGTTTCTACAAAGATCGTTATGTTTATCG
GCACTTTGCATCCGCCGCGCTCCCGATTCCGGAAGTGCTTGACATTGGGGAGTTCAGCGAGAGCCTGACC
TATTGCATCTCCCGCCGTGCACAGGGTGTCACGTTGCAAGACCTGCCTGAAACCGAACTGCCCGCTGTTC
TGCAGCCGGTCGCGGAGGCAATGGATGCCATCGCTGCCGCCGATCTTAGCCAGACGAGCGGGTTCGGCCC
ATTCGGACCGCAAGGAATCGGTCAATACACTACATGGCGTGATTTCATATGCGCGATTGCTGATCCCCAT
GTGTATCACTGGCAAACTGTGATGGACGACACCGTCAGTGCGTCCGTCGCGCAGGCTCTCGATGAGCTGA
TGCTTTGGGCCGAGGACTGCCCCGAAGTCCGGCACCTCGTGCACGCGGATTTCGGCTCCAACAATGTCCT
GACGGACAATGGCCGCATAACAGCGGTCATTGACTGGAGCGAGGCGATGTTCGGGGATTCCCAATACGAG
GTCGCCAACATCTTCTTCTGGAGGCCGTGGTTGGCTTGTATGGAGCAGCAGACGCGCTACTTCGAGCGGA
GGCATCCGGAGCTTGCAGGATCGCCCCGGCTCCGGGCGTATATGCTCCGCATTGGTCTTGACCAACTCTA
TCAGAGCTTGGTTGACGGCAATTTCGATGATGCAGCTTGGGCGCAGGGTCGATGCGACGCAATCGTCCGA
TCCGGAGCCGGGACTGTCGGGCGTACACAAATCGCCCGCAGAAGCGCCGCCGTCTGGACCGATGGCTGTG
TAGAAGTACTCGCCGATAGTGGAAACCGACGCCCCAGCACTCGTCCGAGGGCAAAGGAATAAGCTAGTAT
GTAAGCCTAGTCTTAGATAATAAAATCGCTATCCATCGAAGATGGATGTGTGTTGGTTTTTTGTGTGTGT
AACGCTAGGCGCGCCTGGTGTACCGAGAACGATCCTCTCAGTGCGAGTCTCGACGATCCATATCGTTGCT
TGGCAGTCAGCCAGTCGGAATCCAGCTTGGGACCCAGGAAGTCCAATCGTCAGATATTGTACTCAAGCCT
GGTCACGGCAGCGTACCGATCTGTTTAAACCTAGATATTGATAGTCTGATCGGTCAACGTATAATCGAGT
CCTAGCTTTTGCAAACATCTATCAAGAGACAGGATCAGCAGGAGGCTTTCGCATGAGTATTCAACATTTC
CGTGTCGCCCTTATTCCCTTTTTTGCGGCATTTTGCCTTCCTGTTTTTGCTCACCCAGAAACGCTGGTGA
AAGTAAAAGATGCTGAAGATCAGTTGGGTGCGCGAGTGGGTTACATCGAACTGGATCTCAACAGCGGTAA
GATCCTTGAGAGTTTTCGCCCCGAAGAACGCTTTCCAATGATGAGCACTTTTAAAGTTCTGCTATGTGGC
GCGGTATTATCCCGTATTGACGCCGGGCAAGAGCAACTCGGTCGCCGCATACACTATTCTCAGAATGACT
TGGTTGAGTATTCACCAGTCACAGAAAAGCATCTTACGGATGGCATGACAGTAAGAGAATTATGCAGTGC
TGCCATAACCATGAGTGATAACACTGCGGCCAACTTACTTCTGACAACGATTGGAGGACCGAAGGAGCTA
ACCGCTTTTTTGCACAACATGGGGGATCATGTAACTCGCCTTGATCGTTGGGAACCGGAGCTGAATGAAG
CCATACCAAACGACGAGCGTGACACCACGATGCCTGTAGCAATGGCAACAACCTTGCGTAAACTATTAAC
TGGCGAACTACTTACTCTAGCTTCCCGGCAACAGTTGATAGACTGGATGGAGGCGGATAAAGTTGCAGGA
CCACTTCTGCGCTCGGCCCTTCCGGCTGGCTGGTTTATTGCTGATAAATCTGGAGCCGGTGAGCGTGGGT
CTCGCGGTATCATTGCAGCACTGGGGCCAGATGGTAAGCCCTCCCGTATCGTAGTTATCTACACGACGGG
GAGTCAGGCAACTATGGATGAACGAAATAGACAGATCGCTGAGATAGGTGCCTCACTGATTAAGCATTGG
TAACCGATTCTAGGTGCATTGGCGCAGAAAAAAATGCCTGATGCGACGCTGCGCGTCTTATACTCCCACA
TATGCCAGATTCAGCAACGGATACGGCTTCCCCAACTTGCCCACTTCCATACGTGTCCTCCTTACCAGAA
ATTTATCCTTAAGATCCCGAATCGTTTAAACTCGACTCTGGCTCTATCGAATCTCCGTCGTTTCGAGCTT
ACGCGAACAGCCGTGGCGCTCATTTGCTCGTCGGGCATCGAATCTCGTCAGCTATCGTCAGCTTACCTTT
TTGGCAGCGATCGCGGCTCCCGACATCTTGGACCATTAGCTCCACAGGTATCTTCTTCCCTCTAGTGGTC
ATAACAGCAGCTTCAGCTACCTCTCAATTCAAAAAACCCCTCAAGACCCGTTTAGAGGCCCCAAGGGGTT
ATGCTATCAATCGTTGCGTTACACACACAAAAAACCAACACACATCCATCTTCGATGGATAGCGATTTTA
TTATCTAACTGCTGATCGAGTGTAGCCAGATCTAGTAATCAATTACGGGGTCATTAGTTCATAGCCCATA
TATGGAGTTCCG
